Addgene plasmid #160524: pTricHis-ILY-HB1lock-charge+
Purpose: Expression of inserted ILY variant
Depositing lab: Doryen Bubeck. Depositing organization: Imperial College London. Publication: Structural basis for tuning activity and membrane specificity of bacterial cytolysins. Shah NR, Voisin TB, Parsons ES, Boyd CM, Hoogenboom BW, Bubeck D. Nat Commun. 2020 Nov 16;11(1):5818. doi: 10.1038/s41467-020-19482-6. PubMed 33199689.
Backbone
  Vector backbone: pTricHisA
  Backbone manufacturer: ThermoFisher
  Vector type: Bacterial Expression
Growth in bacteria
  Bacterial resistance: Ampicillin, 100 μg/mL
  Growth temperature: 37°C
  Growth strain: DH5alpha
  Growth instructions: Depositor recommends using BL21 (DE3) for protein expression and purification.
  Copy number: High Copy
Gene/Insert
  Gene/Insert name: ILY-HB1lock-charge+
  Species: Streptococcus intermedius
  Insert size (bp): 1608
  Mutation: A221C, N404C, Y336K, L340K
  Tag / fusion protein: His-Tag (N terminal on backbone)
  Cloning method: Restriction Enzyme; 5′ cloning site Unknown (unknown if destroyed); 3′ cloning site Unknown (unknown if destroyed)
Terms and licenses: Academic/Nonprofit Terms; Industry Terms: Not Available to Industry
Depositor comments: ILY gene is codon optimized, and all native Cys removed, before additional mutations were added.
How to cite: pTricHis-ILY-HB1lock-charge+ was a gift from Doryen Bubeck (Addgene plasmid # 160524 ; http://n2t.net/addgene:160524 ; RRID:Addgene_160524)
