[The description below was written by a language model from this plasmid's Addgene catalogue record and pLannotate feature annotations shown in this document.]
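Description:
pTricHis-ILY-HB1lock-charge+ is a bacterial expression plasmid built on the commercial pTrcHis A backbone (recorded as pTricHisA) for producing an engineered variant of intermedilysin (ILY), the cholesterol-dependent cytolysin of Streptococcus intermedius. The 5.9 kb plasmid replicates in E. coli from a high-copy ColE1/pMB1-type origin and is selected with ampicillin through the bla β-lactamase gene. A pBR322 bom region and a residual rop fragment are also present. It carries its own lacI gene under the lacIq promoter, so repression does not depend on the host genotype.

Expression is driven by the hybrid trc promoter with an adjacent lac operator, which makes it IPTG-inducible. Downstream lie an rrnG antiterminator and a short minicistron that supplies a ribosome binding site to enhance translation of the following reading frame. The backbone-encoded N-terminal leader comprises a His tag (annotated by the software as a fragment of a composite tag), the T7 gene 10 leader and the Xpress epitope with its enterokinase cleavage site. Transcription ends at the rrnB T1 and T2 terminators. The insert is listed as 1608 bp. The automated annotation labels its coding region as the related pneumolysin gene, reflecting homology within this toxin family rather than its true identity.

According to the depositor, the ILY gene is codon optimized and all native cysteines were removed before the mutations were added. A221C and N404C introduce a new cysteine pair, which the "HB1lock" name suggests acts as a disulfide lock, although the record does not spell this out. Y336K and L340K add positive charges. The stated purpose is expression of this ILY variant, with purification aided by the His tag, in connection with structural work on how cytolysin activity and membrane specificity are tuned.
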