Features (pLannotate 1.2.2; 20 found; start..end, strand, type, name):
    157..186     +  promoter       trc promoter: strong E. coli promoter; hybrid between the trp and lac UV5 promoters
    194..210     +  protein_bind   lac operator: The lac repressor binds to the lac operator to inhibit transcription in E. coli. This inhibition can be relieved by adding lactose or isopropyl-β-D-thiogalactopyranoside (IPTG). lac repressor encoded by lacI
    227..296     +  misc_feature   rrnG antiterminator: antiterminator from the E. coli rrnG leader region (Berg et al., 1989)
    347..373     +  CDS            minicistron: synthetic cistron containing a ribosome binding site (Shine-Dalgarno sequence), for enhancing the bacterial expression of a downstream cistron (Schoner, 1997) This first cistron should terminate 3 bp upstream of the ATG for the second cistron.
    389..409     +  CDS            capTEV™ (fragment): composite tag for in vivo biotinylation, TEV protease cleavage, and 6xHis tagging
    410..442     +  CDS            T7 tag (gene 10 leader): leader peptide from bacteriophage T7 gene 10 promotes efficient translation in E. coli
    446..469     +  CDS            Xpress™ tag: Xpress™ epitope tag, including an enterokinase recognition and cleavage site
    563..1972    +  CDS            ply: TACY_STRP2 - Experimental evidence at protein level: Swiss-Prot protein existence level 1. A cholesterol-dependent toxin that causes cytolysis by forming pores in cholesterol-containing host membranes. After binding to target membranes, the protein undergoes a major conformation change, leading to its insertion in the host membrane and formation of an oligomeric pore complex. Cholesterol is required for binding to host membranes, membrane insertion and pore formation; cholesterol binding is mediated by a Thr-Leu pair in the C-terminus. Can be reversibly inactivated by oxidation. From Streptoco
   2081..2196    +  ncRNA          5S rRNA: Accession: RF00001 - 5S ribosomal RNA
   2200..2286    +  terminator     rrnB T1 terminator: Escherichia coli rrnB; transcription terminator T1 from the E. coli rrnB gene
   2378..2405    +  terminator     rrnB T2 terminator: transcription terminator T2 from the E. coli rrnB gene
   2424..2515    +  promoter       AmpR promoter: bla
   2516..3376    +  CDS            AmpR: β-lactamase; bla; confers resistance to ampicillin, carbenicillin, and related antibiotics
   3547..4135    +  rep_origin     ori: high-copy-number ColE1/pMB1/pBR322/pUC origin of replication
   4321..4461    -  misc_feature   bom: basis of mobility region from pBR322
   4563..4603    -  CDS            rop (fragment): Rop protein, which maintains plasmids at low copy number; rop
   4647..4724    +  promoter       lacIq promoter: lacI (mutant); In the lacIq allele, a single base change in the promoter boosts expression of the lacI gene about 10-fold.
   4725..5807    +  CDS            lacI: lac repressor; lacI; The lac repressor binds to the lac operator to inhibit transcription in E. coli. This inhibition can be relieved by adding lactose or isopropyl-β-D-thiogalactopyranoside (IPTG).
   5849..5866    +  promoter       tet promoter (fragment): E. coli promoter for tetracycline efflux protein gene
   5862..81      -  CDS            yciV (fragment) (across the origin): RNAAM_ECOLI - Also known as trpH From Escherichia coli (strain K12).
>Addgene plasmid #160524 | pTricHis-ILY-HB1lock-charge+ | addgene full sequence | sequence record 322465 | Addgene NGS Result
TGCTTCTGGCGTCAGGCAGCCATCGGAAGCTGTGGTATGGCTGTGCAGGTCGTAAATCACTGCATAATTC
GTGTCGCTCAAGGCGCACTCCCGTTCTGGATAATGTTTTTTGCGCCGACATCATAACGGTTCTGGCAAAT
ATTCTGAAATGAGCTGTTGACAATTAATCATCCGGCTCGTATAATGTGTGGAATTGTGAGCGGATAACAA
TTTCACACAGGAAACAGCGCCGCTGAGAAAAAGCGAAGCGGCACTGCTCTTTAACAATTTATCAGACAAT
CTGTGTGGGCACTCGACCGGAATTATCGATTAACTTTATTATTAAAAATTAAAGAGGTATATATTAATGT
ATCGATTAAATAAGGAGGAATAAACCATGGGGGGTTCTCATCATCATCATCATCATGGTATGGCTAGCAT
GACTGGTGGACAGCAAATGGGTCGGGATCTGTACGACGATGACGATAAGGATCGATGGGGATCCGAAACC
CCGACGAAACCGAAAGCGGCCCAGACCGAAAAGAAAACCGAGAAAAAACCGGAAAACAGCAATTCTGAAG
CAGCTAAAAAAGCGCTGAACGATTATATTTGGGGCCTGCAGTACGACAAACTGAACATCCTGACCCATCA
AGGTGAAAAACTGAAAAATCATAGCTCTCGTGAAGCCTTTCACCGTCCGGGCGAATACGTGGTTATCGAA
AAGAAAAAACAGAGTATCTCCAACGCGACCTCGAAACTGAGCGTGAGTTCCGCCAATGATGACCGTATTT
TTCCGGGCGCGCTGCTGAAAGCTGATCAAAGCCTGCTGGAAAACCTGCCGACCCTGATTCCGGTCAATCG
CGGTAAAACCACGATCTCAGTGAACCTGCCGGGCCTGAAAAACGGTGAATCGAATCTGACGGTCGAAAAC
CCGTCAAATTCGACCGTGCGTACGGCGGTTAACAATCTGGTCGAAAAATGGATTCAGAACTACAGTAAAA
CCCATGCAGTGCCGGCTCGCATGCAGTACGAAAGCATCTCTGCACAAAGTATGTCCCAGCTGCAATGCAA
ATTTGGCGCCGATTTCAGCAAAGTGGGTGCTCCGCTGAACGTGGACTTTTCATCGGTTCACAAAGGCGAA
AAACAGGTTTTCATCGCAAACTTCCGTCAAGTTTACTACACCGCTTCTGTCGATAGTCCGAACAGCCCGT
CGGCGCTGTTCGGCAGTGGTATTACCCCGACGGACCTGATCAACCGTGGCGTTAATTCCAAAACCCCGCC
GGTCTATGTGTCCAATGTGAGCTATGGCCGCGCGATGTACGTTAAATTTGAAACCACGAGCAAATCTACC
AAAGTGCAGGCGGCCATCGATGCCGTCGTGAAAGGCGCAAAACTGAAAGCTGGTACGGAAAAGGAAAACA
TCAAGAAAAACACCAAAATCACGGCAGTTGTCCTGGGCGGTAATCCGGGCGAAGCCAGCAAAGTTATTAC
CGGTAATATCGATACGCTGAAAGACCTGATTCAGAAAGGTTCGAACTTTAGCGCGCAATCTCCGGCCGTT
CCGATCAGTTATACCACGTCCTTCGTCAAAGATAATAGCATTGCAACCATCCAGTGCAATACGGACTATA
TTGAAACCAAAGTGACGTCTTACAAAGATGGCGCTCTGACCCTGAACCATGACGGTGCGTTTGTCGCCCG
CTTCTATGTGTACTGGGAAGAACTGGGCCACGATGCAGACGGTTATGAAACCATTCGTAGTCGCTCCTGG
TCAGGCAACGGTTATAATCGTGGCGCCCATTACAGCACCACGCTGCGCTTTAAGGGTAACGTTCGTAATA
TCCGCGTTAAAGTCCTGGGCGCAACCGGTCTGGCTTGGGAACCGTGGCGTCTGATTTACAGCAAAAACGA
TCTGCCGCTGGTGCCGCAGCGCAATATCTCTACCTGGGGCACCACGCTGCACCCGCAATTCGAAGATAAA
GTGGTTAAAGATAACACGGACTAAGAATTCGAAGCTTGGCTGTTTTGGCGGATGAGAGAAGATTTTCAGC
CTGATACAGATTAAATCAGAACGCAGAAGCGGTCTGATAAAACAGAATTTGCCTGGCGGCAGTAGCGCGG
TGGTCCCACCTGACCCCATGCCGAACTCAGAAGTGAAACGCCGTAGCGCCGATGGTAGTGTGGGGTCTCC
CCATGCGAGAGTAGGGAACTGCCAGGCATCAAATAAAACGAAAGGCTCAGTCGAAAGACTGGGCCTTTCG
TTTTATCTGTTGTTTGTCGGTGAACGCTCTCCTGAGTAGGACAAATCCGCCGGGAGCGGATTTGAACGTT
GCGAAGCAACGGCCCGGAGGGTGGCGGGCAGGACGCCCGCCATAAACTGCCAGGCATCAAATTAAGCAGA
AGGCCATCCTGACGGATGGCCTTTTTGCGTTTCTACAAACTCTTTTGTTTATTTTTCTAAATACATTCAA
ATATGTATCCGCTCATGAGACAATAACCCTGATAAATGCTTCAATAATATTGAAAAAGGAAGAGTATGAG
TATTCAACATTTCCGTGTCGCCCTTATTCCCTTTTTTGCGGCATTTTGCCTTCCTGTTTTTGCTCACCCA
GAAACGCTGGTGAAAGTAAAAGATGCTGAAGATCAGTTGGGTGCACGAGTGGGTTACATCGAACTGGATC
TCAACAGCGGTAAGATCCTTGAGAGTTTTCGCCCCGAAGAACGTTTTCCAATGATGAGCACTTTTAAAGT
TCTGCTATGTGGCGCGGTATTATCCCGTGTTGACGCCGGGCAAGAGCAACTCGGTCGCCGCATACACTAT
TCTCAGAATGACTTGGTTGAGTACTCACCAGTCACAGAAAAGCATCTTACGGATGGCATGACAGTAAGAG
AATTATGCAGTGCTGCCATAACCATGAGTGATAACACTGCGGCCAACTTACTTCTGACAACGATCGGAGG
ACCGAAGGAGCTAACCGCTTTTTTGCACAACATGGGGGATCATGTAACTCGCCTTGATCGTTGGGAACCG
GAGCTGAATGAAGCCATACCAAACGACGAGCGTGACACCACGATGCCTGTAGCAATGGCAACAACGTTGC
GCAAACTATTAACTGGCGAACTACTTACTCTAGCTTCCCGGCAACAATTAATAGACTGGATGGAGGCGGA
TAAAGTTGCAGGACCACTTCTGCGCTCGGCCCTTCCGGCTGGCTGGTTTATTGCTGATAAATCTGGAGCC
GGTGAGCGTGGGTCTCGCGGTATCATTGCAGCACTGGGGCCAGATGGTAAGCCCTCCCGTATCGTAGTTA
TCTACACGACGGGGAGTCAGGCAACTATGGATGAACGAAATAGACAGATCGCTGAGATAGGTGCCTCACT
GATTAAGCATTGGTAACTGTCAGACCAAGTTTACTCATATATACTTTAGATTGATTTAAAACTTCATTTT
TAATTTAAAAGGATCTAGGTGAAGATCCTTTTTGATAATCTCATGACCAAAATCCCTTAACGTGAGTTTT
CGTTCCACTGAGCGTCAGACCCCGTAGAAAAGATCAAAGGATCTTCTTGAGATCCTTTTTTTCTGCGCGT
AATCTGCTGCTTGCAAACAAAAAAACCACCGCTACCAGCGGTGGTTTGTTTGCCGGATCAAGAGCTACCA
ACTCTTTTTCCGAAGGTAACTGGCTTCAGCAGAGCGCAGATACCAAATACTGTCCTTCTAGTGTAGCCGT
AGTTAGGCCACCACTTCAAGAACTCTGTAGCACCGCCTACATACCTCGCTCTGCTAATCCTGTTACCAGT
GGCTGCTGCCAGTGGCGATAAGTCGTGTCTTACCGGGTTGGACTCAAGACGATAGTTACCGGATAAGGCG
CAGCGGTCGGGCTGAACGGGGGGTTCGTGCACACAGCCCAGCTTGGAGCGAACGACCTACACCGAACTGA
GATACCTACAGCGTGAGCTATGAGAAAGCGCCACGCTTCCCGAAGGGAGAAAGGCGGACAGGTATCCGGT
AAGCGGCAGGGTCGGAACAGGAGAGCGCACGAGGGAGCTTCCAGGGGGAAACGCCTGGTATCTTTATAGT
CCTGTCGGGTTTCGCCACCTCTGACTTGAGCGTCGATTTTTGTGATGCTCGTCAGGGGGGCGGAGCCTAT
GGAAAAACGCCAGCAACGCGGCCTTTTTACGGTTCCTGGCCTTTTGCTGGCCTTTTGCTCACATGTTCTT
TCCTGCGTTATCCCCTGATTCTGTGGATAACCGTATTACCGCCTTTGAGTGAGCTGATACCGCTCGCCGC
AGCCGAACGACCGAGCGCAGCGAGTCAGTGAGCGAGGAAGCGGAAGAGCGCCTGATGCGGTATTTTCTCC
TTACGCATCTGTGCGGTATTTCACACCGCATATGGTGCACTCTCAGTACAATCTGCTCTGATGCCGCATA
GTTAAGCCAGTATACACTCCGCTATCGCTACGTGACTGGGTCATGGCTGCGCCCCGACACCCGCCAACAC
CCGCTGACGCGCCCTGACGGGCTTGTCTGCTCCCGGCATCCGCTTACAGACAAGCTGTGACCGTCTCCGG
GAGCTGCATGTGTCAGAGGTTTTCACCGTCATCACCGAAACGCGCGAGGCAGCAGATCAATTCGCGCGCG
AAGGCGAAGCGGCATGCATTTACGTTGACACCATCGAATGGTGCAAAACCTTTCGCGGTATGGCATGATA
GCGCCCGGAAGAGAGTCAATTCAGGGTGGTGAATGTGAAACCAGTAACGTTATACGATGTCGCAGAGTAT
GCCGGTGTCTCTTATCAGACCGTTTCCCGCGTGGTGAACCAGGCCAGCCACGTTTCTGCGAAAACGCGGG
AAAAAGTGGAAGCGGCGATGGCGGAGCTGAATTACATTCCCAACCGCGTGGCACAACAACTGGCGGGCAA
ACAGTCGTTGCTGATTGGCGTTGCCACCTCCAGTCTGGCCCTGCACGCGCCGTCGCAAATTGTCGCGGCG
ATTAAATCTCGCGCCGATCAACTGGGTGCCAGCGTGGTGGTGTCGATGGTAGAACGAAGCGGCGTCGAAG
CCTGTAAAGCGGCGGTGCACAATCTTCTCGCGCAACGCGTCAGTGGGCTGATCATTAACTATCCGCTGGA
TGACCAGGATGCCATTGCTGTGGAAGCTGCCTGCACTAATGTTCCGGCGTTATTTCTTGATGTCTCTGAC
CAGACACCCATCAACAGTATTATTTTCTCCCATGAAGACGGTACGCGACTGGGCGTGGAGCATCTGGTCG
CATTGGGTCACCAGCAAATCGCGCTGTTAGCGGGCCCATTAAGTTCTGTCTCGGCGCGTCTGCGTCTGGC
TGGCTGGCATAAATATCTCACTCGCAATCAAATTCAGCCGATAGCGGAACGGGAAGGCGACTGGAGTGCC
ATGTCCGGTTTTCAACAAACCATGCAAATGCTGAATGAGGGCATCGTTCCCACTGCGATGCTGGTTGCCA
ACGATCAGATGGCGCTGGGCGCAATGCGCGCCATTACCGAGTCCGGGCTGCGCGTTGGTGCGGATATCTC
GGTAGTGGGATACGACGATACCGAAGACAGCTCATGTTATATCCCGCCGTTAACCACCATCAAACAGGAT
TTTCGCCTGCTGGGGCAAACCAGCGTGGACCGCTTGCTGCAACTCTCTCAGGGCCAGGCGGTGAAGGGCA
ATCAGCTGTTGCCCGTCTCACTGGTGAAAAGAAAAACCACCCTGGCGCCCAATACGCAAACCGCCTCTCC
CCGCGCGTTGGCCGATTCATTAATGCAGCTGGCACGACAGGTTTCCCGACTGGAAAGCGGGCAGTGAGCG
CAACGCAATTAATGTAAGTTAGCGCGAATTGATCTGGTTTGACAGCTTATCATCGACTGCACGGTGCACC
AA
